>Addgene plasmid #144063 | TFORF2670 | addgene full sequence | sequence record 400504 | Addgene NGS Result
TTAATGTAGTCTTATGCAATACTCTTGTAGTCTTGCAACATGGTAACGATGAGTTAGCAACATGCCTTAC
AAGGAGAGAAAAAGCACCGTGCATGCCGATTGGTGGAAGTAAGGTGGTACGATCGTGCCTTATTAGGAAG
GCAACAGACGGGTCTGACATGGATTGGACGAACCACTGAATTGCCGCATTGCAGAGATATTGTATTTAAG
TGCCTAGCTCGATACATAAACGGGTCTCTCTGGTTAGACCAGATCTGAGCCTGGGAGCTCTCTGGCTAAC
TAGGGAACCCACTGCTTAAGCCTCAATAAAGCTTGCCTTGAGTGCTTCAAGTAGTGTGTGCCCGTCTGTT
GTGTGACTCTGGTAACTAGAGATCCCTCAGACCCTTTTAGTCAGTGTGGAAAATCTCTAGCAGTGGCGCC
CGAACAGGGACTTGAAAGCGAAAGGGAAACCAGAGGAGCTCTCTCGACGCAGGACTCGGCTTGCTGAAGC
GCGCACGGCAAGAGGCGAGGGGCGGCGACTGGTGAGTACGCCAAAAATTTTGACTAGCGGAGGCTAGAAG
GAGAGAGATGGGTGCGAGAGCGTCAGTATTAAGCGGGGGAGAATTAGATCGCGATGGGAAAAAATTCGGT
TAAGGCCAGGGGGAAAGAAAAAATATAAATTAAAACATATAGTATGGGCAAGCAGGGAGCTAGAACGATT
CGCAGTTAATCCTGGCCTGTTAGAAACATCAGAAGGCTGTAGACAAATACTGGGACAGCTACAACCATCC
CTTCAGACAGGATCAGAAGAACTTAGATCATTATATAATACAGTAGCAACCCTCTATTGTGTGCATCAAA
GGATAGAGATAAAAGACACCAAGGAAGCTTTAGACAAGATAGAGGAAGAGCAAAACAAAAGTAAGACCAC
CGCACAGCAAGCGGCCGCTGATCTTCAGACCTGGAGGAGGAGATATGAGGGACAATTGGAGAAGTGAATT
ATATAAATATAAAGTAGTAAAAATTGAACCATTAGGAGTAGCACCCACCAAGGCAAAGAGAAGAGTGGTG
CAGAGAGAAAAAAGAGCAGTGGGAATAGGAGCTTTGTTCCTTGGGTTCTTGGGAGCAGCAGGAAGCACTA
TGGGCGCAGCGTCAATGACGCTGACGGTACAGGCCAGACAATTATTGTCTGGTATAGTGCAGCAGCAGAA
CAATTTGCTGAGGGCTATTGAGGCGCAACAGCATCTGTTGCAACTCACAGTCTGGGGCATCAAGCAGCTC
CAGGCAAGAATCCTGGCTGTGGAAAGATACCTAAAGGATCAACAGCTCCTGGGGATTTGGGGTTGCTCTG
GAAAACTCATTTGCACCACTGCTGTGCCTTGGAATGCTAGTTGGAGTAATAAATCTCTGGAACAGATTTG
GAATCACACGACCTGGATGGAGTGGGACAGAGAAATTAACAATTACACAAGCTTAATACACTCCTTAATT
GAAGAATCGCAAAACCAGCAAGAAAAGAATGAACAAGAATTATTGGAATTAGATAAATGGGCAAGTTTGT
GGAATTGGTTTAACATAACAAATTGGCTGTGGTATATAAAATTATTCATAATGATAGTAGGAGGCTTGGT
AGGTTTAAGAATAGTTTTTGCTGTACTTTCTATAGTGAATAGAGTTAGGCAGGGATATTCACCATTATCG
TTTCAGACCCACCTCCCAACCCCGAGGGGACCCATGCATTGCATCTCAATTAGTCAGCAACCAGGTGTGG
AAAGTCCCCAGGCTCCCCAGCAGGCAGAAGTATGCAAAGCATGCGTCTCAATTAGTCAGCAACCATAGTC
CCGCCCCTAACTCCGCCCATCCCGCCCCTAACTCCGCCCAGTTCCGCCCATTCTCCGCCCCATGGCTGAC
TAATTTTTTTTATTTATGCAGAGGCCGAGGCCGCCTCGGCCTCTGAGCTATTCCAGAAGTAGTGAGGAGG
CTTTTTTGGAGGCCTAGGCTTTTGCAAAAAGCTTTCTAGAGGTACCACCGGAGCTTACCATGACCGAGTA
CAAGCCCACGGTGCGCCTCGCCACCCGCGACGACGTCCCCAGGGCCGTACGCACCCTCGCCGCCGCGTTC
GCCGACTACCCCGCCACGCGCCACACCGTCGATCCGGACCGCCACATCGAGCGGGTCACCGAGCTGCAAG
AACTCTTCCTCACGCGCGTCGGGCTCGACATCGGCAAGGTGTGGGTCGCGGACGACGGCGCCGCCGTGGC
GGTCTGGACCACGCCGGAGAGCGTCGAAGCGGGGGCGGTGTTCGCCGAGATCGGCCCGCGCATGGCCGAG
TTGAGCGGTTCCCGGCTGGCCGCGCAGCAACAGATGGAAGGCCTCCTGGCGCCGCACCGGCCCAAGGAGC
CCGCGTGGTTCCTGGCCACCGTCGGCGTCTCGCCCGACCACCAGGGCAAGGGTCTGGGCAGCGCCGTCGT
GCTCCCCGGAGTGGAGGCGGCCGAGCGCGCCGGGGTGCCCGCCTTCCTGGAGACCTCCGCGCCCCGCAAC
CTCCCCTTCTACGAGCGGCTCGGCTTCACCGTCACCGCCGACGTCGAGGTGCCCGAAGGACCGCGCACCT
GGTGCATGACCCGCAAGCCCGGTGCCAGTTAACGAATTCTAGATCTTGAGACAAATGGCAGTATTCATCC
ACAATTTTAAAAGAAAAGGGGGGATTGGGGGGTACAGTGCAGGGGAAAGAATAGTAGACATAATAGCAAC
AGACATACAAACTAAAGAATTACAAAAACAAATTACAAAAATTCAAAATTTTCGGGTTTATTACAGGGAC
AGCAGAGATCCACTTTGGCGCCGGCTCGAGGCCTGCAGGTGCAAAGATGGATAAAGTTTTAAACAGAGAG
GAATCTTTGCAGCTAATGGACCTTCTAGGTCTTGAAAGGAGTGGGAATTGGCTCCGGTGCCCGTCAGTGG
GCAGAGCGCACATCGCCCACAGTCCCCGAGAAGTTGGGGGGAGGGGTCGGCAATTGAACCGGTGCCTAGA
GAAGGTGGCGCGGGGTAAACTGGGAAAGTGATGTCGTGTACTGGCTCCGCCTTTTTCCCGAGGGTGGGGG
AGAACCGTATATAAGTGCAGTAGTCGCCGTGAACGTTCTTTTTCGCAACGGGTTTGCCGCCAGAACACAG
GTAAGTGCCGTGTGTGGTTCCCGCGGGCCTGGCCTCTTTACGGGTTATGGCCCTTGCGTGCCTTGAATTA
CTTCCACCTGGCTGCAGTACGTGATTCTTGATCCCGAGCTTCGGGTTGGAAGTGGGTGGGAGAGTTCGAG
GCCTTGCGCTTAAGGAGCCCCTTCGCCTCGTGCTTGAGTTGAGGCCTGGCCTGGGCGCTGGGGCCGCCGC
GTGCGAATCTGGTGGCACCTTCGCGCCTGTCTCGCTGCTTTCGATAAGTCTCTAGCCATTTAAAATTTTT
GATGACCTGCTGCGACGCTTTTTTTCTGGCAAGATAGTCTTGTAAATGCGGGCCAAGATCTGCACACTGG
TATTTCGGTTTTTGGGGCCGCGGGCGGCGACGGGGCCCGTGCGTCCCAGCGCACATGTTCGGCGAGGCGG
GGCCTGCGAGCGCGGCCACCGAGAATCGGACGGGGGTAGTCTCAAGCTGGCCGGCCTGCTCTGGTGCCTG
GCCTCGCGCCGCCGTGTATCGCCCCGCCCTGGGCGGCAAGGCTGGCCCGGTCGGCACCAGTTGCGTGAGC
GGAAAGATGGCCGCTTCCCGGCCCTGCTGCAGGGAGCTCAAAATGGAGGACGCGGCGCTCGGGAGAGCGG
GCGGGTGAGTCACCCACACAAAGGAAAAGGGCCTTTCCGTCCTCAGCCGTCGCTTCATGTGACTCCACGG
AGTACCGGGCGCCGTCCAGGCACCTCGATTAGTTCTCGAGCTTTTGGAGTACGTCGTCTTTAGGTTGGGG
GGAGGGGTTTTATGCGATGGAGTTTCCCCACACTGAGTGGGTGGAGACTGAAGTTAGGCCAGCTTGGCAC
TTGATGTAATTCTCCTTGGAATTTGCCCTTTTTGAGTTTGGATCTTGGTTCATTCTCAAGCCTCAGACAG
TGGTTCAAAGTTTTTTTCTTCCATTTCAGGTGTCGTGAGGCTAGCACCGCCACCATGCTGACCCGCCTGT
TCAGCGAGCCCGGCCTTCTCTCGGACGTGCCCAAGTTCGCCAGCTGGGGCGACGGCGAAGACGACGAGCC
GAGGAGCGACAAGGGCGACGCGCCGCCACCGCCACCGCCTGCGCCCGGGCCAGGGGCTCCGGGGCCAGCC
CGGGCGGCCAAGCCAGTCCCTCTCCGTGGAGAAGAGGGGACGGAGGCCACGTTGGCCGAGGTCAAGGAGG
AAGGCGAGCTGGGGGGAGAGGAGGAGGAGGAAGAGGAGGAGGAAGAAGGACTGGACGAGGCGGAGGGCGA
GCGGCCCAAGAAGCGCGGGCCCAAGAAGCGCAAGATGACCAAGGCGCGCTTGGAGCGCTCCAAGCTTCGG
CGGCAGAAGGCGAACGCGCGGGAGCGCAACCGCATGCACGACCTGAACGCAGCCCTGGACAACCTGCGCA
AGGTGGTGCCCTGCTACTCCAAGACGCAGAAGCTGTCCAAGATCGAGACGCTGCGCCTAGCCAAGAACTA
TATCTGGGCGCTCTCGGAGATCCTGCGCTCCGGCAAGCGGCCAGACCTAGTGTCCTACGTGCAGACTCTG
TGCAAGGGTCTGTCGCAGCCCACCACCAATCTGGTGGCCGGCTGTCTGCAGCTCAACTCTCGCAACTTCC
TCACGGAGCAAGGCGCCGACGGTGCCGGCCGCTTCCACGGCTCGGGCGGCCCGTTCGCCATGCACCCCTA
CCCGTACCCGTGCTCGCGCCTGGCGGGCGCACAGTGCCAGGCGGCCGGCGGCCTGGGCGGCGGCGCGGCG
CACGCCCTGCGGACCCACGGCTACTGCGCCGCCTACGAGACGCTGTATGCGGCGGCAGGCGGTGGCGGCG
CGAGCCCGGACTACAACAGCTCCGAGTACGAGGGCCCGCTCAGCCCCCCGCTCTGTCTCAATGGCAACTT
CTCACTCAAGCAGGACTCCTCGCCCGACCACGAGAAAAGCTACCACTACTCTATGCACTACTCGGCGCTG
CCCGGTTCGCGGCCCACGGGCCACGGGCTAGTCTTCGGCTCGTCGGCTGTGCGCGGGGGCGTCCACTCGG
AGAATCTCTTGTCTTACGATATGCACCTTCACCACGACCGGGGCCCCATGTACGAGGAGCTCAATGCGTT
TTTTCATAACTAGTAATGAACTAGTCCGTAACTTGAAAGTATTTCGATTTCTTGGCTTTATATATCTTGT
GGAAAGGACGAGCCACTGGTTCCAACTACGCCACGACGCGTTAAGTCGACAATCAACCTCTGGATTACAA
AATTTGTGAAAGATTGACTGGTATTCTTAACTATGTTGCTCCTTTTACGCTATGTGGATACGCTGCTTTA
ATGCCTTTGTATCATGCTATTGCTTCCCGTATGGCTTTCATTTTCTCCTCCTTGTATAAATCCTGGTTGC
TGTCTCTTTATGAGGAGTTGTGGCCCGTTGTCAGGCAACGTGGCGTGGTGTGCACTGTGTTTGCTGACGC
AACCCCCACTGGTTGGGGCATTGCCACCACCTGTCAGCTCCTTTCCGGGACTTTCGCTTTCCCCCTCCCT
ATTGCCACGGCGGAACTCATCGCCGCCTGCCTTGCCCGCTGCTGGACAGGGGCTCGGCTGTTGGGCACTG
ACAATTCCGTGGTGTTGTCGGGGAAATCATCGTCCTTTCCTTGGCTGCTCGCCTGTGTTGCCACCTGGAT
TCTGCGCGGGACGTCCTTCTGCTACGTCCCTTCGGCCCTCAATCCAGCGGACCTTCCTTCCCGCGGCCTG
CTGCCGGCTCTGCGGCCTCTTCCGCGTCTTCGCCTTCGCCCTCAGACGAGTCGGATCTCCCTTTGGGCCG
CCTCCCCGCGTCGACTTTAAGACCAATGACTTACAAGGCAGCTGTAGATCTTAGCCACTTTTTAAAAGAA
AAGGGGGGACTGGAAGGGCTAATTCACTCCCAACGAAGACAAGATCTGCTTTTTGCTTGTACTGGGTCTC
TCTGGTTAGACCAGATCTGAGCCTGGGAGCTCTCTGGCTAACTAGGGAACCCACTGCTTAAGCCTCAATA
AAGCTTGCCTTGAGTGCTTCAAGTAGTGTGTGCCCGTCTGTTGTGTGACTCTGGTAACTAGAGATCCCTC
AGACCCTTTTAGTCAGTGTGGAAAATCTCTAGCAGTACGTATAGTAGTTCATGTCATCTTATTATTCAGT
ATTTATAACTTGCAAAGAAATGAATATCAGAGAGTGAGAGGAACTTGTTTATTGCAGCTTATAATGGTTA
CAAATAAAGCAATAGCATCACAAATTTCACAAATAAAGCATTTTTTTCACTGCATTCTAGTTGTGGTTTG
TCCAAACTCATCAATGTATCTTATCATGTCTGGCTCTAGCTATCCCGCCCCTAACTCCGCCCATCCCGCC
CCTAACTCCGCCCAGTTCCGCCCATTCTCCGCCCCATGGCTGACTAATTTTTTTTATTTATGCAGAGGCC
GAGGCCGCCTCGGCCTCTGAGCTATTCCAGAAGTAGTGAGGAGGCTTTTTTGGAGGCCTAGGGACGTACC
CAATTCGCCCTATAGTGAGTCGTATTACGCGCGCTCACTGGCCGTCGTTTTACAACGTCGTGACTGGGAA
AACCCTGGCGTTACCCAACTTAATCGCCTTGCAGCACATCCCCCTTTCGCCAGCTGGCGTAATAGCGAAG
AGGCCCGCACCGATCGCCCTTCCCAACAGTTGCGCAGCCTGAATGGCGAATGGG
[124 nt withheld, positions 6845-6968]
C
[91 nt withheld, positions 6970-7060]
A
[49 nt withheld, positions 7062-7110]
CCTTTGACGTTGGAGTCCACGTTCTTT
[37 nt withheld, positions 7138-7174]
ACCCTATCTCGGTCTATTCTTTTGATTTATAAGGGATTTTGCCGATTTCGGCCTATTGGTTAAAAAATGA
GCTGATTTAACAAAAATTTAACGCGAATTTTAACAAAATATTAACGCTTACAATTTAGGTGGCACTTTTC
GGGGAAATGTGCGCGGAACCCCTATTTGTTTATTTTTCTAAATACATTCAAATATGTATCCGCTCATGAG
ACAATAACCCTGATAAATGCTTCAATAATATTGAAAAAGGAAGAGTATGAGTATTCAACATTTCCGTGTC
GCCCTTATTCCCTTTTTTGCGGCATTTTGCCTTCCTGTTTTTGCTCACCCAGAAACGCTGGTGAAAGTAA
AAGATGCTGAAGATCAGTTGGGTGCACGAGTGGGTTACATCGAACTGGATCTCAACAGCGGTAAGATCCT
TGAGAGTTTTCGCCCCGAAGAACGTTTTCCAATGATGAGCACTTTTAAAGTTCTGCTATGTGGCGCGGTA
TTATCCCGTATTGACGCCGGGCAAGAGCAACTCGGTCGCCGCATACACTATTCTCAGAATGACTTGGTTG
AGTACTCACCAGTCACAGAAAAGCATCTTACGGATGGCATGACAGTAAGAGAATTATGCAGTGCTGCCAT
AACCATGAGTGATAACACTGCGGCCAACTTACTTCTGACAACGATCGGAGGACCGAAGGAGCTAACCGCT
TTTTTGCACAACATGGGGGATCATGTAACTCGCCTTGATCGTTGGGAACCGGAGCTGAATGAAGCCATAC
CAAACGACGAGCGTGACACCACGATGCCTGTAGCAATGGCAACAACGTTGCGCAAACTATTAACTGGCGA
ACTACTTACTCTAGCTTCCCGGCAACAATTAATAGACTGGATGGAGGCGGATAAAGTTGCAGGACCACTT
CTGCGCTCGGCCCTTCCGGCTGGCTGGTTTATTGCTGATAAATCTGGAGCCGGTGAGCGTGGGTCTCGCG
GTATCATTGCAGCACTGGGGCCAGATGGTAAGCCCTCCCGTATCGTAGTTATCTACACGACGGGGAGTCA
GGCAACTATGGATGAACGAAATAGACAGATCGCTGAGATAGGTGCCTCACTGATTAAGCATTGGTAACTG
TCAGACCAAGTTTACTCATATATACTTTAGATTGATTTAAAACTTCATTTTTAATTTAAAAGGATCTAGG
TGAAGATCCTTTTTGATAATCTCATGACCAAAATCCCTTAACGTGAGTTTTCGTTCCACTGAGCGTCAGA
CCCCGTAGAAAAGATCAAAGGATCTTCTTGAGATCCTTTTTTTCTGCGCGTAATCTGCTGCTTGCAAACA
AAAAAACCACCGCTACCAGCGGTGGTTTGTTTGCCGGATCAAGAGCTACCAACTCTTTTTCCGAAGGTAA
CTGGCTTCAGCAGAGCGCAGATACCAAATACTGTTCTTCTAGTGTAGCCGTAGTTAGGCCACCACTTCAA
GAACTCTGTAGCACCGCCTACATACCTCGCTCTGCTAATCCTGTTACCAGTGGCTGCTGCCAGTGGCGAT
AAGTCGTGTCTTACCGGGTTGGACTCAAGACGATAGTTACCGGATAAGGCGCAGCGGTCGGGCTGAACGG
GGGGTTCGTGCACACAGCCCAGCTTGGAGCGAACGACCTACACCGAACTGAGATACCTACAGCGTGAGCT
ATGAGAAAGCGCCACGCTTCCCGAAGGGAGAAAGGCGGACAGGTATCCGGTAAGCGGCAGGGTCGGAACA
GGAGAGCGCACGAGGGAGCTTCCAGGGGGAAACGCCTGGTATCTTTATAGTCCTGTCGGGTTTCGCCACC
TCTGACTTGAGCGTCGATTTTTGTGATGCTCGTCAGGGGGGCGGAGCCTATGGAAAAACGCCAGCAACGC
GGCCTTTTTACGGTTCCTGGCCTTTTGCTGGCCTTTTGCTCACATGTTCTTTCCTGCGTTATCCCCTGAT
TCTGTGGATAACCGTATTACCGCCTTTGAGTGAGCTGATACCGCTCGCCGCAGCCGAACGACCGAGCGCA
GCGAGTCAGTGAGCGAGGAAGCGGAAGAGCGCCCAATACGCAAACCGCCTCTCCCCGCGCGTTGGCCGAT
TCATTAATGCAGCTGGCACGACAGGTTTCCCGACTGGAAAGCGGGCAGTGAGCGCAACGCAATTAATGTG
AGTTAGCTCACTCATTAGGCACCCCAGGCTTTACACTTTATGCTTCCGGCTCGTATGTTGTGTGGAATTG
TGAGCGGATAACAATTTCACACAGGAAACAGCTATGACCATGATTACGCCAAGCGCGCAATTAACCCTCA
CTAAAGGGAACAAAAGCTGGAGCTGCAAGC
Features (pLannotate 1.2.2; 31 found; start..end, strand, type, name):
      5..231     +  promoter       RSV promoter: Rous sarcoma virus enhancer/promoter
    232..412     +  LTR            5' LTR (truncated): truncated 5' long terminal repeat (LTR) from HIV-1
    459..584     +  misc_feature   HIV-1 Ψ: packaging signal of human immunodeficiency virus type 1
    568..931     +  CDS            HIV-1 gag (fragment): gag protein from human immunodeficiency virus 1; gag
   1077..1310    +  misc_feature   RRE: The Rev response element (RRE) of HIV-1 allows for Rev-dependent mRNA export from the nucleus to the cytoplasm.
   1687..1713    +  CDS            Rev (fragment): human immunodeficiency virus 1 (HIV-1) Rev protein; rev; enhances nuclear export of unspliced and incompletely spliced viral mRNAs
   1720..1743    +  promoter       SV40 promoter (fragment): SV40 early promoter
   1744..1815    +  promoter       SV40 promoter (fragment): SV40 enhancer and early promoter
   1839..1974    +  rep_origin     SV40 ori: SV40 origin of replication
   2020..2616    +  CDS            PuroR (fragment): puromycin N-acetyltransferase; pac from Streptomyces; confers resistance to puromycin
   2665..2782    +  misc_feature   cPPT/CTS: central polypurine tract and central termination sequence of HIV-1
   2847..2913    +  CDS            small t antigen (fragment): SV40 (simian virus 40) small t antigen
   2920..4098    +  promoter       EF-1α promoter: strong constitutive promoter for human elongation factor EF-1α
   4115..5260    +  CDS            NEUROD2: NDF2_HUMAN - Also known as BHLHA1, NDRF. Experimental evidence at transcript level: Swiss-Prot protein existence level 2. Transcriptional regulator implicated in neuronal determination. Mediates calcium-dependent transcription activation by binding to E box-containing promoter. Critical factor essential for the repression of the genetic program for neuronal differentiation; prevents the formation of synaptic vesicle clustering at active zone to the presynaptic membrane in postmitotic neurons. Induces transcription of ZEB1, which in turn represses neuronal differentiation by down- regulating RE
   5276..5329    +  promoter       U6 promoter (fragment): RNA polymerase III promoter for human U6 snRNA
   5371..5959    +  misc_feature   WPRE: woodchuck hepatitis virus posttranscriptional regulatory element
   6010..6029    +  misc_feature   cPPT/CTS (fragment): central polypurine tract and central termination sequence of HIV-1
   6031..6264    +  LTR            3' LTR (ΔU3): self-inactivating 3' long terminal repeat (LTR) from HIV-1
   6342..6463    +  polyA_signal   SV40 poly(A) signal: SV40 polyadenylation signal
   6503..6638    +  rep_origin     SV40 ori: SV40 origin of replication
   6659..6677    -  promoter       T7 promoter: promoter for bacteriophage T7 RNA polymerase
   6685..6840    +  CDS            lacZα (fragment): LacZα fragment of β-galactosidase; lacZ fragment
   6845..7273    +  rep_origin     f1 ori (sequence partly withheld): f1 bacteriophage origin of replication; arrow indicates direction of (+) strand synthesis
   7326..7430    +  promoter       AmpR promoter: bla
   7431..8291    +  CDS            AmpR: β-lactamase; bla; confers resistance to ampicillin, carbenicillin, and related antibiotics
   8462..9050    +  rep_origin     ori: high-copy-number ColE1/pMB1/pBR322/pUC origin of replication
   9233..9325    +  CDS            lacI (fragment): lac repressor; lacI; The lac repressor binds to the lac operator to inhibit transcription in E. coli. This inhibition can be relieved by adding lactose or isopropyl-β-D-thiogalactopyranoside (IPTG).
   9338..9359    +  protein_bind   CAP binding site: CAP binding activates transcription in the presence of cAMP. E. coli catabolite activator protein
   9374..9404    +  promoter       lac promoter: promoter for the E. coli lac operon
   9412..9428    +  protein_bind   lac operator: The lac repressor binds to the lac operator to inhibit transcription in E. coli. This inhibition can be relieved by adding lactose or isopropyl-β-D-thiogalactopyranoside (IPTG). lac repressor encoded by lacI
   9473..9491    +  promoter       T3 promoter: promoter for bacteriophage T3 RNA polymerase
