[The description below was written by a language model from this plasmid's Addgene catalogue record and pLannotate feature annotations shown in this document.]
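Description:
TFORF2670 is a third-generation-style, self-inactivating lentiviral expression plasmid built on the pLX_TRC317 backbone, carrying the human NEUROD2 open reading frame for overexpression in mammalian cells. It is maintained in E. coli through a high-copy ColE1/pUC-type origin with ampicillin selection (AmpR under its own bla promoter). The backbone also carries an f1 origin and remnants of a lac/lacZα cloning region flanked by T7 and T3 promoters. The depositor warns that the plasmid can recombine, a common issue with LTR-containing vectors.

The viral genome is transcribed from an RSV promoter fused to a truncated HIV-1 5' LTR. This is followed by the Ψ packaging signal with a gag fragment and the Rev response element, which together allow the RNA to be exported and packaged when helper functions are supplied in trans. Inside the provirus, an SV40 early promoter/origin region drives puromycin N-acetyltransferase for selecting transduced cells. A cPPT/CTS element, which aids nuclear import of the preintegration complex, lies between this marker and the main cassette. The EF-1α promoter then drives constitutive expression of NEUROD2, a bHLH transcriptional regulator implicated in neuronal determination. A WPRE downstream enhances transcript stability and expression, and the ΔU3 3' LTR inactivates the viral promoter after integration. An SV40 poly(A) signal follows the 3' LTR.

According to the record, each vector in this collection carries a unique 24-bp barcode that identifies its transcription factor in pooled screens. The barcode is not annotated in the feature table, so its position is not stated. The construct belongs to a barcoded transcription factor ORF library used for overexpression screens of directed differentiation.
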