Addgene plasmid #144063: TFORF2670
Purpose: Lentiviral vector for overexpressing transcription factor ORFs with unique 24-bp barcodes. Barcodes facilitate identification of transcription factors in pooled screens.
Depositing lab: Feng Zhang. Depositing organization: Broad Institute. Publication: A transcription factor atlas of directed differentiation. Joung J, Ma S, Tay T, Geiger-Schuller KR, Kirchgatterer PC, Verdine VK, Guo B, Arias-Garcia MA, Allen WE, Singh A, Kuksenko O, Abudayyeh OO, Gootenberg JS, Fu Z, Macrae RK, Buenrostro JD, Regev A, Zhang F. Cell. 2023 Jan 5;186(1):209-229.e26. doi: 10.1016/j.cell.2022.11.026. PubMed 36608654.
Backbone
  Vector backbone: pLX_TRC317
  Backbone manufacturer: Broad Institute Genetic Perturbation Platform
  Backbone size w/o insert (bp): 8264
  Vector type: Mammalian Expression, Lentiviral
  Selectable markers: Puromycin
Growth in bacteria
  Bacterial resistance: Ampicillin, 100 μg/mL
  Growth temperature: 37°C
  Growth strain: NEB Stable
  Copy number: High Copy
Gene/Insert
  Gene/Insert name: NEUROD2
  Species: H. sapiens (human)
  Insert size (bp): 1250
  Entrez Gene: NEUROD2 (a.k.a. NDRF, bHLHa1)
  Promoter: EF1a
  Cloning method: Unknown
  Sequencing primers: 5′ GGGTGGAGACTGAAGTTAGGCCAG; 3′ CACATAGCGTAAAAGGAGCAACATAG
Terms and licenses: Academic/Nonprofit Terms; Industry Terms: Not Available to Industry
Depositor comments: NM_006160,ENST00000302584 . The transcription factor ORF portion of this plasmid was synthesized by Genewiz. Please test multiple small colonies in case of plasmid recombination. To make this collection available in a timely manner, a portion of this collection was not fully sequenced by Addgene. If an Addgene verified full plasmid sequence is not available, please contact us prior to placing an order to request the full sequence.
How to cite: TFORF2670 was a gift from Feng Zhang (Addgene plasmid # 144063 ; http://n2t.net/addgene:144063 ; RRID:Addgene_144063)
