>Addgene plasmid #144063 | TFORF2670 | depositor partial sequence | sequence record 284313 | Insert
ACCGCCACCATGCTGACCCGCCTGTTCAGCGAGCCCGGCCTTCTCTCGGACGTGCCCAAGTTCGCCAGCT
GGGGCGACGGCGAAGACGACGAGCCGAGGAGCGACAAGGGCGACGCGCCGCCACCGCCACCGCCTGCGCC
CGGGCCAGGGGCTCCGGGGCCAGCCCGGGCGGCCAAGCCAGTCCCTCTCCGTGGAGAAGAGGGGACGGAG
GCCACGTTGGCCGAGGTCAAGGAGGAAGGCGAGCTGGGGGGAGAGGAGGAGGAGGAAGAGGAGGAGGAAG
AAGGACTGGACGAGGCGGAGGGCGAGCGGCCCAAGAAGCGCGGGCCCAAGAAGCGCAAGATGACCAAGGC
GCGCTTGGAGCGCTCCAAGCTTCGGCGGCAGAAGGCGAACGCGCGGGAGCGCAACCGCATGCACGACCTG
AACGCAGCCCTGGACAACCTGCGCAAGGTGGTGCCCTGCTACTCCAAGACGCAGAAGCTGTCCAAGATCG
AGACGCTGCGCCTAGCCAAGAACTATATCTGGGCGCTCTCGGAGATCCTGCGCTCCGGCAAGCGGCCAGA
CCTAGTGTCCTACGTGCAGACTCTGTGCAAGGGTCTGTCGCAGCCCACCACCAATCTGGTGGCCGGCTGT
CTGCAGCTCAACTCTCGCAACTTCCTCACGGAGCAAGGCGCCGACGGTGCCGGCCGCTTCCACGGCTCGG
GCGGCCCGTTCGCCATGCACCCCTACCCGTACCCGTGCTCGCGCCTGGCGGGCGCACAGTGCCAGGCGGC
CGGCGGCCTGGGCGGCGGCGCGGCGCACGCCCTGCGGACCCACGGCTACTGCGCCGCCTACGAGACGCTG
TATGCGGCGGCAGGCGGTGGCGGCGCGAGCCCGGACTACAACAGCTCCGAGTACGAGGGCCCGCTCAGCC
CCCCGCTCTGTCTCAATGGCAACTTCTCACTCAAGCAGGACTCCTCGCCCGACCACGAGAAAAGCTACCA
CTACTCTATGCACTACTCGGCGCTGCCCGGTTCGCGGCCCACGGGCCACGGGCTAGTCTTCGGCTCGTCG
GCTGTGCGCGGGGGCGTCCACTCGGAGAATCTCTTGTCTTACGATATGCACCTTCACCACGACCGGGGCC
CCATGTACGAGGAGCTCAATGCGTTTTTTCATAACTAGTAATGAACTAGTCCGTAACTTGAAAGTATTTC
GATTTCTTGGCTTTATATATCTTGTGGAAAGGACGAGCCACTGGTTCCAACTACGCCACG
