>Addgene plasmid #144063 | TFORF2670 | depositor partial sequence | sequence record 284314 | Barcode
GCCACTGGTTCCAACTACGCCACG
